Addgene plasmid #81312: pDONR223_BTC_p.P70S
Purpose: Gateway Donor vector containing BTC , part of the Target Accelerator Plasmid Collection.
Depositing lab: Jesse Boehm & William Hahn & David Root. Depositing organization: Broad Institute. Publication: Systematic Functional Interrogation of Rare Cancer Variants Identifies Oncogenic Alleles. Kim E, Ilic N, Shrestha Y, Zou L, Kamburov A, Zhu C, Yang X, Lubonja R, Tran N, Nguyen C, Lawrence MS, Piccioni F, Bagul M, Doench JG, Chouinard CR, Wu X, Hogstrom L, Natoli T, Tamayo P, Horn H, Corsello SM, Lage K, Root DE, Subramanian A, Golub TR, Getz G, Boehm JS, Hahn WC. Cancer Discov. 2016 Jul;6(7):714-26. doi: 10.1158/2159-8290.CD-16-0160. Epub 2016 May 4. PubMed 27147599.
Backbone
  Vector backbone: pDONR223
  Backbone manufacturer: Invitrogen
  Backbone size w/o insert (bp): 2790
  Vector type: Gateway Entry vector
Growth in bacteria
  Bacterial resistance: Spectinomycin, 50 μg/mL
  Growth temperature: 37°C
  Growth strain: DH5alpha
  Copy number: High Copy
Gene/Insert
  Gene/Insert name: BTC
  Species: H. sapiens (human)
  Mutation: P70S, L124M
  GenBank ID: NM_001729.3
  Entrez Gene: BTC
  Promoter: None
  Cloning method: Gateway Cloning
  Sequencing primers: 5′ M13pUC-fwd; 3′ M13-Rev
Terms and licenses: Academic/Nonprofit Terms; Industry Terms: Not Available to Industry
Depositor comments: Closed state: stop codon immediately follows insert
How to cite: pDONR223_BTC_p.P70S was a gift from Jesse Boehm & William Hahn & David Root (Addgene plasmid # 81312 ; http://n2t.net/addgene:81312 ; RRID:Addgene_81312)
