[The description below was written by a language model from this plasmid's Addgene catalogue record and pLannotate feature annotations shown in this document.]
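Description:
pDONR223_BTC_p.P70S is a Gateway entry clone built on the Invitrogen pDONR223 backbone and carrying a variant open reading frame of human BTC (betacellulin), a growth factor that binds EGFR, ERBB4 and other EGF receptor family members. The plasmid is about 3.3 kb in the sequenced record. It is maintained in E. coli at high copy from a ColE1/pUC-type origin and selected with spectinomycin through the aadA (SmR) aminoglycoside adenylyltransferase gene, which lies downstream of a class 1 integron Pc promoter fragment. Small remnants of gentamicin acetyltransferase, lacZα and lacI sequences are also annotated, along with rrnB T1 and T2 terminators that insulate the cloning region from read-through transcription.

The BTC coding sequence sits between two attL-type recombination sites (annotated as attL3 and a partial attL2), so an LR Clonase reaction can move it into any compatible Gateway destination vector. The catalogue lists no promoter for the insert. A T7 promoter lies just outside the attL2 site, facing back toward the insert on the opposite strand, so this plasmid is a shuttle and archival clone, not an expression construct. The name highlights the P70S substitution, but the record lists two changes relative to the reference transcript, P70S and L124M. The clone is in the "closed" configuration, with a stop codon immediately after the ORF, so C-terminal fusion tags from a destination vector will not be translated. M13 priming sites flank the cassette for sequence verification. It belongs to the Target Accelerator Plasmid Collection, assembled for systematic functional testing of rare cancer-associated alleles for oncogenic activity.
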