Features (pLannotate 1.2.2; 12 found; start..end, strand, type, name):
     38..74      -  CDS            lacZα (fragment): LacZα fragment of β-galactosidase; lacZ fragment
     91..186     +  protein_bind   attL3: mutant version of attL; recombination site for the Gateway® LR reaction LR Clonase™
    189..722     +  CDS            BTC: BTC_HUMAN - Experimental evidence at protein level: Swiss-Prot protein existence level 1. Growth factor that binds to EGFR, ERBB4 and other EGF receptor family members. Potent mitogen for retinal pigment epithelial cells and vascular smooth muscle cells. From Homo sapiens (Human).
    733..826     -  protein_bind   attL2 (fragment): mutant version of attL; recombination site for the Gateway® LR reaction LR Clonase™
    844..862     -  promoter       T7 promoter: promoter for bacteriophage T7 RNA polymerase
   1052..1075    +  promoter       Pc promoter (fragment): intI1 (promoter lies within the coding sequence); class 1 integron promoter
   1251..1307    +  CDS            GmR (fragment): gentamycin acetyltransferase; aacC1; confers resistance to gentamycin
   1314..2105    +  CDS            SmR: aminoglycoside adenylyltransferase (Murphy, 1985); aadA; confers resistance to spectinomycin and streptomycin
   2198..2786    +  rep_origin     ori: high-copy-number ColE1/pMB1/pBR322/pUC origin of replication
   2969..3061    +  CDS            lacI (fragment): lac repressor; lacI; The lac repressor binds to the lac operator to inhibit transcription in E. coli. This inhibition can be relieved by adding lactose or isopropyl-β-D-thiogalactopyranoside (IPTG).
   3116..3143    -  terminator     rrnB T2 terminator: transcription terminator T2 from the E. coli rrnB gene
   3275..3318    +  terminator     rrnB T1 terminator: Escherichia coli rrnB; transcription terminator T1 from the E. coli rrnB gene
>Addgene plasmid #81312 | pDONR223_BTC_p.P70S | addgene full sequence | sequence record 168422 | Addgene NGS Result
GGCAGTTCCCTACTCTCGCGTTAACGCTAGCATGGATGTTTTCCCAGTCACGACGTTGTAAAACGACGGC
CAGTCTTAAGCTCGGGCCCCAAATAATGATTTTATTTTGACTGATAGTGACCTGTTCGTTGCAACAAATT
GATGAGCAATGCTTTTTTATAATGCCAACTTTGTACAAAAAAGTTGGCATGGACCGGGCCGCCCGGTGCA
GCGGCGCCAGCTCCCTGCCACTGCTCCTGGCCCTTGCCCTGGGTCTAGTGATCCTTCACTGTGTGGTGGC
AGATGGGAATTCCACCAGAAGTCCTGAAACTAATGGCCTCCTCTGTGGAGACCCTGAGGAAAACTGTGCA
GCTACCACCACACAATCAAAGCGGAAAGGCCACTTCTCTAGGTGCTCCAAGCAATACAAGCATTACTGCA
TCAAAGGGAGATGCCGCTTCGTGGTGGCCGAGCAGACGCCCTCCTGTGTCTGTGATGAAGGCTACATTGG
AGCAAGGTGTGAGAGAGTTGACTTGTTTTACCTAAGAGGAGACAGAGGACAGATTCTGGTGATTTGTATG
ATAGCAGTTATGGTAGTTTTTATTATTTTGGTCATCGGTGTCTGCACATGCTGTCACCCTCTTCGGAAAC
GTCGTAAAAGAAAGAAGAAAGAAGAAGAAATGGAAACTCTGGGTAAAGATATAACTCCTATCAATGAAGA
TATTGAAGAGACAAATATTGCTTGATTGCCAACTTTCTTGTACAAAGTTGTCATTATAAGAAAGCATTGC
TTATCAATTTGTTGCAACGAACAGGTCACTATCAGTCAAAATAAAATCATTATTTGCCATCCAGCTGATA
TCCCCTATAGTGAGTCGTATTACATGGTCATAGCTGTTTCCTGGCAGCTCTGGCCCGTGTCTCAAAATCT
CTGATGTTACATTGCACAAGATAAAAATATATCATCATGCCTCCTCTAGACCAGCCAGGACAGAAATGCC
TCGACTTCGCTGCTACCCAAGGTTGCCGGGTGACGCACACCGTGGAAACGGATGAAGGCACGAACCCAGT
GGACATAAGCCTGTTCGGTTCGTAAGCTGTAATGCAAGTAGCGTATGCGCTCACGCAACTGGTCCAGAAC
CTTGACCGAACGCAGCGGTGGTAACGGCGCAGTGGCGGTTTTCATGGCTTGTTATGACTGTTTTTTTGGG
GTACAGTCTATGCCTCGGGCATCCAAGCAGCAAGCGCGTTACGCCGTGGGTCGATGTTTGATGTTATGGA
GCAGCAACGATGTTACGCAGCAGGGCAGTCGCCCTAAAACAAAGTTAAACATTATGAGGGAAGCGGTGAT
CGCCGAAGTATCGACTCAACTATCAGAGGTAGTTGGCGTCATCGAGCGCCATCTCGAACCGACGTTGCTG
GCCGTACATTTGTACGGCTCCGCAGTGGATGGCGGCCTGAAGCCACACAGTGATATTGATTTGCTGGTTA
CGGTGACCGTAAGGCTTGATGAAACAACGCGGCGAGCTTTGATCAACGACCTTTTGGAAACTTCGGCTTC
CCCTGGAGAGAGCGAGATTCTCCGCGCTGTAGAAGTCACCATTGTTGTGCACGACGACATCATTCCGTGG
CGTTATCCAGCTAAGCGCGAACTGCAATTTGGAGAATGGCAGCGCAATGACATTCTTGCAGGTATCTTCG
AGCCAGCCACGATCGACATTGATCTGGCTATCTTGCTGACAAAAGCAAGAGAACATAGCGTTGCCTTGGT
AGGTCCAGCGGCGGAGGAACTCTTTGATCCGGTTCCTGAACAGGATCTATTTGAGGCGCTAAATGAAACC
TTAACGCTATGGAACTCGCCGCCCGACTGGGCTGGCGATGAGCGAAATGTAGTGCTTACGTTGTCCCGCA
TTTGGTACAGCGCAGTAACCGGCAAAATCGCGCCGAAGGATGTCGCTGCCGACTGGGCAATGGAGCGCCT
GCCGGCCCAGTATCAGCCCGTCATACTTGAAGCTAGACAGGCTTATCTTGGACAAGAAGAAGATCGCTTG
GCCTCGCGCGCAGATCAGTTGGAAGAATTTGTCCACTACGTGAAAGGCGAGATCACCAAGGTAGTCGGCA
AATAACCCTCGAGCCACCCATGACCAAAATCCCTTAACGTGAGTTACGCGTCGTTCCACTGAGCGTCAGA
CCCCGTAGAAAAGATCAAAGGATCTTCTTGAGATCCTTTTTTTCTGCGCGTAATCTGCTGCTTGCAAACA
AAAAAACCACCGCTACCAGCGGTGGTTTGTTTGCCGGATCAAGAGCTACCAACTCTTTTTCCGAAGGTAA
CTGGCTTCAGCAGAGCGCAGATACCAAATACTGTTCTTCTAGTGTAGCCGTAGTTAGGCCACCACTTCAA
GAACTCTGTAGCACCGCCTACATACCTCGCTCTGCTAATCCTGTTACCAGTGGCTGCTGCCAGTGGCGAT
AAGTCGTGTCTTACCGGGTTGGACTCAAGACGATAGTTACCGGATAAGGCGCAGCGGTCGGGCTGAACGG
GGGGTTCGTGCACACAGCCCAGCTTGGAGCGAACGACCTACACCGAACTGAGATACCTACAGCGTGAGCT
ATGAGAAAGCGCCACGCTTCCCGAAGGGAGAAAGGCGGACAGGTATCCGGTAAGCGGCAGGGTCGGAACA
GGAGAGCGCACGAGGGAGCTTCCAGGGGGAAACGCCTGGTATCTTTATAGTCCTGTCGGGTTTCGCCACC
TCTGACTTGAGCGTCGATTTTTGTGATGCTCGTCAGGGGGGCGGAGCCTATGGAAAAACGCCAGCAACGC
GGCCTTTTTACGGTTCCTGGCCTTTTGCTGGCCTTTTGCTCACATGTTCTTTCCTGCGTTATCCCCTGAT
TCTGTGGATAACCGTATTACCGCCTTTGAGTGAGCTGATACCGCTCGCCGCAGCCGAACGACCGAGCGCA
GCGAGTCAGTGAGCGAGGAAGCGGAAGAGCGCCCAATACGCAAACCGCCTCTCCCCGCGCGTTGGCCGAT
TCATTAATGCAGCTGGCACGACAGGTTTCCCGACTGGAAAGCGGGCAGTGAGCGCAACGCAATTAATACG
CGTACCGCTAGCCAGGAAGAGTTTGTAGAAACGCAAAAAGGCCATCCGTCAGGATGGCCTTCTGCTTAGT
TTGATGCCTGGCAGTTTATGGCGGGCGTCCTGCCCGCCACCCTCCGGGCCGTTGCTTCACAACGTTCAAA
TCCGCTCCCGGCGGATTTGTCCTACTCAGGAGAGCGTTCACCGACAAACAACAGATAAAACGAAAGGCCC
AGTCTTCCGACTGAGCCTTTCGTTTTATTTGATGCCT
