>Addgene plasmid #81312 | pDONR223_BTC_p.P70S | depositor partial sequence | sequence record 154631 | Insert sequence
ATGGACCGGGCCGCCCGGTGCAGCGGCGCCAGCTCCCTGCCACTGCTCCTGGCCCTTGCCCTGGGTCTAG
TGATCCTTCACTGTGTGGTGGCAGATGGGAATTCCACCAGAAGTCCTGAAACTAATGGCCTCCTCTGTGG
AGACCCTGAGGAAAACTGTGCAGCTACCACCACACAATCAAAGCGGAAAGGCCACTTCTCTAGGTGCTCC
AAGCAATACAAGCATTACTGCATCAAAGGGAGATGCCGCTTCGTGGTGGCCGAGCAGACGCCCTCCTGTG
TCTGTGATGAAGGCTACATTGGAGCAAGGTGTGAGAGAGTTGACTTGTTTTACCTAAGAGGAGACAGAGG
ACAGATTCTGGTGATTTGTATGATAGCAGTTATGGTAGTTTTTATTATTTTGGTCATCGGTGTCTGCACA
TGCTGTCACCCTCTTCGGAAACGTCGTAAAAGAAAGAAGAAAGAAGAAGAAATGGAAACTCTGGGTAAAG
ATATAACTCCTATCAATGAAGATATTGAAGAGACAAATATTGCT
